Addgene plasmid #71614: pJK665
Purpose: Produces Acetobacter aceti 1023 N5-carboxyaminoimidazole ribonucleotide mutase, Trp34>Phe/His59>Asn/Trp97>Tyr mutant (AaPurE1fyw-H59N)
Depositing lab: T. J. Kappock. Depositing organization: Purdue University.
Backbone
  Vector backbone: pET23a
  Backbone size w/o insert (bp): 3666
  Total vector size (bp): 4176
  Vector type: Bacterial Expression
Growth in bacteria
  Bacterial resistance: Ampicillin, 100 μg/mL
  Growth temperature: 37°C
  Growth strain: DH5alpha
  Copy number: High Copy
Gene/Insert
  Gene/Insert name: N5-carboxyaminoimidazole ribonucleotide mutase (alt names: purE; AZ09_02690)
  Species: Acetobacter aceti 1023
  Mutation: changes tryptophan-34 to phenylalanine, histidine-59 to asparagine, tryptophan-97 to tyrosine, additional N-terminal methionine
  GenBank ID: AAZ04483.1 KDE21029.1
  Promoter: T7
  Cloning method: Restriction Enzyme; 5′ cloning site NdeI (not destroyed); 3′ cloning site EcoRI (not destroyed)
  Sequencing primers: 5′ T7 promoter; 3′ T7 terminator
Terms and licenses: Academic/Nonprofit Terms; Industry Terms: Not Available to Industry
Depositor comments: The protein produced has no detectable catalytic activity.
How to cite: pJK665 was a gift from T. J. Kappock (Addgene plasmid # 71614 ; http://n2t.net/addgene:71614 ; RRID:Addgene_71614)
