[The description below was written by a language model from this plasmid's Addgene catalogue record and pLannotate feature annotations shown in this document.]
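Description:
pJK665 is a bacterial expression plasmid built on the pET23a backbone (4,176 bp in total) that produces a triple-mutant form of N5-carboxyaminoimidazole ribonucleotide mutase (PurE) from Acetobacter aceti 1023. The backbone carries a ColE1/pMB1-type origin for propagation in E. coli, with the catalogue listing it as high copy although the annotation also detects the pBR322 bom region and a rop sequence. It also carries an f1 phage origin and a β-lactamase gene with its own promoter for ampicillin selection.

The purE coding sequence was inserted between the NdeI and EcoRI sites, both retained, downstream of the T7 promoter and the T7 gene 10 ribosome binding site, and is followed by the T7 terminator. Expression therefore depends on a host that supplies T7 RNA polymerase. The automated annotation labels the insert as a fragment matching E. coli PurE, which reflects homology rather than origin, since the record gives the source as A. aceti. The encoded protein carries Trp34>Phe, His59>Asn and Trp97>Tyr substitutions plus an additional N-terminal methionine. A vector-derived His-tag sequence and a short T7 gene 10-related fragment are annotated downstream of the insert. The record does not say whether these are translated as part of the product, and no tag is listed in the catalogue fields.

PurE catalyses the conversion of N5-CAIR to CAIR in purine biosynthesis. The depositor notes that the protein made from this plasmid has no detectable catalytic activity. The name AaPurE1fyw-H59N suggests the inactivating H59N change placed in a variant with altered tryptophan content, but the record states no purpose beyond producing this mutant protein.
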