Features (pLannotate 1.2.2; 13 found; start..end, strand, type, name):
     12..467     +  rep_origin     f1 ori (sequence partly withheld): f1 bacteriophage origin of replication; arrow indicates direction of (+) strand synthesis
    494..598     +  promoter       AmpR promoter: bla
    599..1459    +  CDS            AmpR: β-lactamase; bla; confers resistance to ampicillin, carbenicillin, and related antibiotics
   1630..2218    +  rep_origin     ori: high-copy-number ColE1/pMB1/pBR322/pUC origin of replication
   2404..2546    -  misc_feature   bom: basis of mobility region from pBR322
   2648..2839    -  CDS            rop: Rop protein, which maintains plasmids at low copy number; rop
   2856..3236    +  CDS            YPB1_ECOLX: Protein predicted: Swiss-Prot protein existence level 4. From Escherichia coli.
   3348..3366    +  promoter       T7 promoter: promoter for bacteriophage T7 RNA polymerase
   3398..3420    +  RBS            RBS: efficient ribosome binding site from bacteriophage T7 gene 10 (Olins and Rangwala, 1989)
   3500..3961    +  CDS            purE (fragment): PURE_ECOLI - Experimental evidence at protein level: Swiss-Prot protein existence level 1. Catalyzes the conversion of N5-carboxyaminoimidazole ribonucleotide (N5-CAIR) to 4-carboxy-5-aminoimidazole ribonucleotide (CAIR). From Escherichia coli (strain K12).
   4020..4037    +  CDS            9xHis (fragment): 9xHis affinity tag
   4047..4096    +  CDS            SET1 (fragment): solubility-enhancement tag derived from T7 phage gene 10B
   4104..4151    +  terminator     T7 terminator: transcription terminator for bacteriophage T7 RNA polymerase
>Addgene plasmid #71614 | pJK665 | depositor full sequence | sequence record 131692 | pJK665 sequence 4176 bps
TGGCGAATGGG
[124 nt withheld, positions 12-135]
C
[91 nt withheld, positions 137-227]
A
[49 nt withheld, positions 229-277]
CCTTTGACGTTGGAGTCCACGTTCTTT
[37 nt withheld, positions 305-341]
ACCCTATCTCGGTCTATTCTTTTGATTTATAAGGGATTTTGCCGATTTCGGCCTATTGGTTAAAAAATGA
GCTGATTTAACAAAAATTTAACGCGAATTTTAACAAAATATTAACGTTTACAATTTCAGGTGGCACTTTT
CGGGGAAATGTGCGCGGAACCCCTATTTGTTTATTTTTCTAAATACATTCAAATATGTATCCGCTCATGA
GACAATAACCCTGATAAATGCTTCAATAATATTGAAAAAGGAAGAGTATGAGTATTCAACATTTCCGTGT
CGCCCTTATTCCCTTTTTTGCGGCATTTTGCCTTCCTGTTTTTGCTCACCCAGAAACGCTGGTGAAAGTA
AAAGATGCTGAAGATCAGTTGGGTGCACGAGTGGGTTACATCGAACTGGATCTCAACAGCGGTAAGATCC
TTGAGAGTTTTCGCCCCGAAGAACGTTTTCCAATGATGAGCACTTTTAAAGTTCTGCTATGTGGCGCGGT
ATTATCCCGTATTGACGCCGGGCAAGAGCAACTCGGTCGCCGCATACACTATTCTCAGAATGACTTGGTT
GAGTACTCACCAGTCACAGAAAAGCATCTTACGGATGGCATGACAGTAAGAGAATTATGCAGTGCTGCCA
TAACCATGAGTGATAACACTGCGGCCAACTTACTTCTGACAACGATCGGAGGACCGAAGGAGCTAACCGC
TTTTTTGCACAACATGGGGGATCATGTAACTCGCCTTGATCGTTGGGAACCGGAGCTGAATGAAGCCATA
CCAAACGACGAGCGTGACACCACGATGCCTGCAGCAATGGCAACAACGTTGCGCAAACTATTAACTGGCG
AACTACTTACTCTAGCTTCCCGGCAACAATTAATAGACTGGATGGAGGCGGATAAAGTTGCAGGACCACT
TCTGCGCTCGGCCCTTCCGGCTGGCTGGTTTATTGCTGATAAATCTGGAGCCGGTGAGCGTGGGTCTCGC
GGTATCATTGCAGCACTGGGGCCAGATGGTAAGCCCTCCCGTATCGTAGTTATCTACACGACGGGGAGTC
AGGCAACTATGGATGAACGAAATAGACAGATCGCTGAGATAGGTGCCTCACTGATTAAGCATTGGTAACT
GTCAGACCAAGTTTACTCATATATACTTTAGATTGATTTAAAACTTCATTTTTAATTTAAAAGGATCTAG
GTGAAGATCCTTTTTGATAATCTCATGACCAAAATCCCTTAACGTGAGTTTTCGTTCCACTGAGCGTCAG
ACCCCGTAGAAAAGATCAAAGGATCTTCTTGAGATCCTTTTTTTCTGCGCGTAATCTGCTGCTTGCAAAC
AAAAAAACCACCGCTACCAGCGGTGGTTTGTTTGCCGGATCAAGAGCTACCAACTCTTTTTCCGAAGGTA
ACTGGCTTCAGCAGAGCGCAGATACCAAATACTGTCCTTCTAGTGTAGCCGTAGTTAGGCCACCACTTCA
AGAACTCTGTAGCACCGCCTACATACCTCGCTCTGCTAATCCTGTTACCAGTGGCTGCTGCCAGTGGCGA
TAAGTCGTGTCTTACCGGGTTGGACTCAAGACGATAGTTACCGGATAAGGCGCAGCGGTCGGGCTGAACG
GGGGGTTCGTGCACACAGCCCAGCTTGGAGCGAACGACCTACACCGAACTGAGATACCTACAGCGTGAGC
TATGAGAAAGCGCCACGCTTCCCGAAGGGAGAAAGGCGGACAGGTATCCGGTAAGCGGCAGGGTCGGAAC
AGGAGAGCGCACGAGGGAGCTTCCAGGGGGAAACGCCTGGTATCTTTATAGTCCTGTCGGGTTTCGCCAC
CTCTGACTTGAGCGTCGATTTTTGTGATGCTCGTCAGGGGGGCGGAGCCTATGGAAAAACGCCAGCAACG
CGGCCTTTTTACGGTTCCTGGCCTTTTGCTGGCCTTTTGCTCACATGTTCTTTCCTGCGTTATCCCCTGA
TTCTGTGGATAACCGTATTACCGCCTTTGAGTGAGCTGATACCGCTCGCCGCAGCCGAACGACCGAGCGC
AGCGAGTCAGTGAGCGAGGAAGCGGAAGAGCGCCTGATGCGGTATTTTCTCCTTACGCATCTGTGCGGTA
TTTCACACCGCATATATGGTGCACTCTCAGTACAATCTGCTCTGATGCCGCATAGTTAAGCCAGTATACA
CTCCGCTATCGCTACGTGACTGGGTCATGGCTGCGCCCCGACACCCGCCAACACCCGCTGACGCGCCCTG
ACGGGCTTGTCTGCTCCCGGCATCCGCTTACAGACAAGCTGTGACCGTCTCCGGGAGCTGCATGTGTCAG
AGGTTTTCACCGTCATCACCGAAACGCGCGAGGCAGCTGCGGTAAAGCTCATCAGCGTGGTCGTGAAGCG
ATTCACAGATGTCTGCCTGTTCATCCGCGTCCAGCTCGTTGAGTTTCTCCAGAAGCGTTAATGTCTGGCT
TCTGATAAAGCGGGCCATGTTAAGGGCGGTTTTTTCCTGTTTGGTCACTGATGCCTCCGTGTAAGGGGGA
TTTCTGTTCATGGGGGTAATGATACCGATGAAACGAGAGAGGATGCTCACGATACGGGTTACTGATGATG
AACATGCCCGGTTACTGGAACGTTGTGAGGGTAAACAACTGGCGGTATGGATGCGGCGGGACCAGAGAAA
AATCACTCAGGGTCAATGCCAGCGCTTCGTTAATACAGATGTAGGTGTTCCACAGGGTAGCCAGCAGCAT
CCTGCGATGCAGATCCGGAACATAATGGTGCAGGGCGCTGACTTCCGCGTTTCCAGACTTTACGAAACAC
GGAAACCGAAGACCATTCATGTTGTTGCTCAGGTCGCAGACGTTTTGCAGCAGCAGTCGCTTCACGTTCG
CTCGCGTATCGGTGATTCATTCTGCTAACCAGTAAGGCAACCCCGCCAGCCTAGCCGGGTCCTCAACGAC
AGGAGCACGATCATGCGCACCCGTGGCCAGGACCCAACGCTGCCCGAGATCTCGATCCCGCGAAATTAAT
ACGACTCACTATAGGGAGACCACAACGGTTTCCCTCTAGAAATAATTTTGTTTAACTTTAAGAAGGAGAT
ATACATATGATGAGCGAAACCGCCCCCCTGCCCTCTGCTTCCAGTGCTTTAGAAGATAAAGCAGCCTCTG
CCCCCGTTGTGGGCATTATCATGGGCAGCCAGTCAGACTTCGAAACCATGCGCCATGCAGACGCATTGCT
GACAGAGCTGGAAATTCCGCATGAAACCCTCATTGTTTCAGCAAATCGTACGCCAGACCGGTTGGCGGAT
TATGCGCGTACGGCAGCCGAACGCGGCCTGAATGTGATTATTGCTGGGGCCGGTGGAGCTGCACATCTGC
CGGGTATGTGTGCGGCATATACACGCCTGCCCGTGCTGGGTGTTCCAGTAGAATCTCGCGCTCTTAAAGG
CATGGACAGCCTGCTTTCCATTGTGCAGATGCCCGGCGGCGTGCCTGTGGGCACTTTGGCTATTGGGGCA
TCCGGCGCCAAAAATGCCGCCTTGCTGGCCGCCTCCATTCTTGCACTGTATAACCCGGCCCTTGCCGCAC
GCCTTGAAACATGGCGCGCATTGCAGACGGCCTCTGTCCCCAACTCTCCCATTACCGAAGATAAATGAGA
ATTCGAGCTCCGTCGACAAGCTTGCGGCCGCACTCGAGCACCACCACCACCACCACTGAGATCCGGCTGC
TAACAAAGCCCGAAAGGAAGCTGAGTTGGCTGCTGCCACCGCTGAGCAATAACTAGCATAACCCCTTGGG
GCCTCTAAACGGGTCTTGAGGGGTTTTTTGCTGAAAGGAGGAACTATATCCGGAT
