>Addgene plasmid #71614 | pJK665 | addgene partial sequence | sequence record 134039 | T7 5'-TAATACGACTCACTATAGGG-3'
AATAATTTTGTTTAACTTTAAGAAGGAGATATACATATGATGAGCGAAACCGCCCCCCTGCCCTCTGCTT
CCAGTGCTTTAGAAGATAAAGCAGCCTCTGCCCCCGTTGTGGGCATTATCATGGGCAGCCAGTCAGACTT
CGAAACCATGCGCCATGCAGACGCATTGCTGACAGAGCTGGAAATTCCGCATGAAACCCTCATTGTTTCA
GCAAATCGTACGCCAGACCGGTTGGCGGATTATGCGCGTACGGCAGCCGAACGCGGCCTGAATGTGATTA
TTGCTGGGGCCGGTGGAGCTGCACATCTGCCGGGTATGTGTGCGGCATATACACGCCTGCCCGTGCTGGG
TGTTCCAGTAGAATCTCGCGCTCTTAAAGGCATGGACAGCCTGCTTTCCATTGTGCAGATGCCCGGCGGC
GTGCCTGTGGGCACTTTGGCTATTGGGGCATCCGGCGCCAAAAATGCCGCCTTGCTGGCCGCCTCCATTC
TTGCACTGTATAACCCGGCCCTTGCCGCACGCCTTGAAACATGGCGCGCATTGCAGACGGCCTCTGTCCC
CAACTCTCCCATTACCGAAGATAAATGAGAATTCGAGCTCCGTCGACAAGCTTGCGGCCGCACTCGAGCA
CCACCACCACCACCACTGAGATCCGGCTGCTAACAAAGCCCGAAAGGAAGCTGAGTTGGCTGCTGCCACC
GCTGAGCAATAACTAGCATAACCCCTTGGGGCCTCTAAACGGGTCTTGAGGGGTTTTTTGCTGAAAGGAG
GAACTATATCCGGATTGGCGAATGGG
[124 nt withheld, positions 797-920]
C
[44 nt withheld, positions 922-965]
