>Addgene plasmid #71614 | pJK665 | addgene partial sequence | sequence record 134040 | T7term 5'-GCTAGTTATTGCTCAGCGG-3'
TTCCTTTCGGGCTTTGTTAGCAGCCGGATCTCAGTGGTGGTGGTGGTGGTGCTCGAGTGCGGCCGCAAGC
TTGTCGACGGAGCTCGAATTCTCATTTATCTTCGGTAATGGGAGAGTTGGGGACAGAGGCCGTCTGCAAT
GCGCGCCATGTTTCAAGGCGTGCGGCAAGGGCCGGGTTATACAGTGCAAGAATGGAGGCGGCCAGCAAGG
CGGCATTTTTGGCGCCGGATGCCCCAATAGCCAAAGTGCCCACAGGCACGCCGCCGGGCATCTGCACAAT
GGAAAGCAGGCTGTCCATGCCTTTAAGAGCGCGAGATTCTACTGGAACACCCAGCACGGGCAGGCGTGTA
TATGCCGCACACATACCCGGCAGATGTGCAGCTCCACCGGCCCCAGCAATAATCACATTCAGGCCGCGTT
CGGCTGCCGTACGCGCATAATCCGCCAACCGGTCTGGCGTACGATTTGCTGAAACAATGAGGGTTTCATG
CGGAATTTCCAGCTCTGTCAGCAATGCGTCTGCATGGCGCATGGTTTCGAAGTCTGACTGGCTGCCCATG
ATAATGCCCACAACGGGGGCAGAGGCTGCTTTATCTTCTAAAGCACTGGAAGCAGAGGGCAGGGGGGCGG
TTTCGCTCATCATATGTATATCTCCTTCTTAAAGTTAAACAAAATTATTTCTAGAGGGAAACCGTTGTGG
TCTCCCTATAGTGAGTCGTATTAATTTCGCGGGATCGAGATCTCGGGCAGCGTTGGGTCCTGGCCACGGG
TGCGCATGATCGTGCTCCTGTCGTTGAGGACCCGGCTAGGCTGGCGGGGTTGCCTTACTGGTTAGCAGAA
TGAATCACCGATACGCGAGCGAACGTGAAGCGACTGCTGCTGCAAAACGTCTGCGACCTGAGCAACAACA
TGAATGGTCTTCGGTTTCCGTGTTTCGTAAAGTCTGGAAACGCGGAAGTCAGCGCCCTGCAC
